>Addgene plasmid #114906 | BAM3 X078_pECIA14 | addgene full sequence | sequence record 296421 | Addgene NGS Result
GTAAAACGACGGCCAGTGAATTAATTCGTTGCAGGACAGGATGTGGTGCCCGATGTGACTAGCTCTTTGC
TGCAGGCCGTCCTATCCTCTGGTTCCGATAAGAGACCCAGAACTCCGGCCCCCCACCGCCCACCGCCACC
CCCATACATATGTGGTACGCAAGTAAGAGTGCCTGCGCATGCCCCATGTGCCCCACCAAGAGCTTTGCAT
CCCATACAAGTCCCCAAAGTGGAGAACCGAACCAATTCTTCGCGGGCAGAACAAAAGCTTCTGCACACGT
CTCCACTCGAATTTGGAGCCGGCCGGCGTGTGCAAAAGAGGTGAATCGAACGAAAGACCCGTGTGTAAAG
CCGCGTTTCCAAAATGTATAAAACCGAGAGCATCTGGCCAATGTGCATCAGTTGTGGTCAGCAGCAAAAT
CAAGTGAATCATCTCAGTGCAACTAAAGGGGGGATCCGATCTCAATATGAAGTTATGCATATTACTGGCC
GTCGTGGCCTTTGTTGGCCTCTCGCTCGGGTCTTTGATCTCACCTCTTAATCTCTCACTTATTAGACAAG
CAAATGTCCTTATCTCTCTAAAGCAAAGTTTTGATTCCTATGATCCTTCTCTTGATTCATGGAACATTCC
AAATTTCAACTCTCTATGTTCTTGGACTGGTGTTTCTTGTGACAACTTGAATCAGTCTATTACTCGTCTA
GACCTATCTAATCTCAACATCTCCGGCACTATCTCTCCGGAAATATCTCGTCTTTCGCCGTCACTTGTTT
TTCTTGACATTTCTTCTAACAGTTTCTCCGGTGAGCTTCCTAAAGAGATCTATGAGCTCTCAGGCCTCGA
AGTGTTAAACATCTCTAGCAATGTTTTTGAAGGAGAGCTGGAGACACGTGGGTTCAGTCAAATGACTCAG
CTTGTGACTCTTGACGCTTACGACAACAGCTTCAACGGATCACTTCCTCTGAGTCTAACCACACTCACTC
GTCTCGAGCACTTAGATCTTGGAGGAAACTACTTCGACGGTGAGATCCCTAGAAGCTATGGAAGTTTCTT
GAGTCTCAAGTTTCTTTCTTTATCTGGTAATGATCTCCGTGGGAGAATCCCTAACGAGCTAGCGAACATC
ACGACTTTGGTACAGCTTTACTTAGGTTACTACAACGATTACCGCGGTGGGATACCTGCAGATTTCGGGA
GATTGATCAATCTTGTTCATTTGGATTTAGCTAATTGCAGCTTGAAAGGATCAATTCCTGCAGAATTGGG
GAATCTCAAGAACTTGGAGGTTCTGTTTCTTCAGACCAATGAGCTTACAGGCTCTGTTCCTCGAGAGTTA
GGGAACATGACAAGCCTCAAGACTCTTGATCTCTCCAACAACTTTCTTGAAGGAGAGATTCCTCTAGAGC
TATCTGGACTTCAAAAGCTTCAGTTGTTTAACCTCTTCTTCAACAGACTACACGGCGAGATCCCTGAGTT
CGTATCTGAGCTTCCTGATCTGCAAATACTCAAGCTTTGGCACAACAATTTCACCGGAAAGATTCCTTCG
AAACTCGGATCAAACGGGAACTTGATCGAGATCGATTTGTCTACCAATAAACTCACAGGTTTGATCCCTG
AGTCACTCTGTTTCGGAAGAAGACTAAAGATTCTCATTCTCTTCAACAACTTCTTGTTCGGTCCTCTCCC
TGAAGATCTTGGCCAATGTGAACCGCTATGGAGATTCCGTCTCGGACAGAACTTTCTGACAAGTAAGTTG
CCAAAGGGTTTGATTTATTTGCCGAATCTTTCGCTTCTTGAGCTTCAAAACAACTTTTTGACTGGAGAAA
TCCCCGAAGAAGAGGCGGGAAATGCGCAGTTTTCGAGCCTTACTCAGATCAATCTGTCCAACAACAGGTT
ATCCGGACCGATTCCTGGTTCAATCAGAAACCTCAGAAGCCTTCAGATTCTTCTTCTCGGTGCAAACCGG
TTATCGGGACAGATCCCTGGCGAAATCGGAAGTTTGAAGAGTCTTCTCAAGATTGACATGAGCAGAAACA
ACTTCTCAGGCAAGTTTCCTCCTGAGTTTGGTGATTGCATGTCACTCACATATTTAGATTTGAGTCACAA
CCAGATTTCCGGTCAGATTCCGGTTCAGATATCGCAGATTCGGATTCTAAACTATCTGAATGTTTCTTGG
AATTCCTTTAACCAAAGCCTTCCCAACGAACTCGGATACATGAAGAGTTTAACATCAGCAGATTTCTCAC
ACAACAACTTCTCCGGTTCAGTACCAACTTCAGGGCAATTCTCTTACTTCAACAACACGTCATTCCTTGG
AAACCCTTTTCTCTGTGGATTTTCTTCAAACCCTTGCAACGGTTCCCAAAACCAATCTCAATCTCAGCTA
CTTAACCAGAACAACGCAAGATCCCGAGGTGAAATCTCCCTGGAGGTGCTGTTCCAGGGACCAAGCGGCA
ATCCCGGCGGCGATCTGGCCCCCCAGATGCTGCGCGAGCTGCAGGAGACCAATGCCGCCCTGCAGGACGT
GCGCGAGCTGCTGCGCCACCGCGTGAAGGAGATCACCTTCCTGAAGAACACCGTGATGGAGTGCGACGCC
TGCGGCATGCAGCCCTCTAGAGGCTCCGGCTCCATCATCCCAGTTGAGGAGGAGAACCCGGACTTCTGGA
ACCGCGAGGCAGCCGAGGCCCTGGGTGCCGCCAAGAAGCTGCAGCCTGCACAGACAGCCGCCAAGAACCT
CATCATCTTCCTGGGCGATGGGATGGGGGTGTCTACGGTGACAGCTGCCAGGATCCTAAAAGGGCAGAAG
AAGGACAAACTGGGGCCTGAGATACCCCTGGCCATGGACCGCTTCCCATATGTGGCTCTGTCCAAGACAT
ACAATGTAGACAAACATGTGCCAGACAGTGGAGCCACAGCCACGGCCTACCTGTGCGGGGTCAAGGGCAA
CTTCCAGACCATTGGCTTGAGTGCAGCCGCCCGCTTTAACCAGTGCAACACGACACGCGGCAACGAGGTC
ATCTCCGTGATGAATCGGGCCAAGAAAGCAGGGAAGTCAGTGGGAGTGGTAACCACCACACGAGTGCAGC
ACGCCTCGCCAGCCGGCACCTACGCCCACACGGTGAACCGCAACTGGTACTCGGACGCCGACGTGCCTGC
CTCGGCCCGCCAGGAGGGGTGCCAGGACATCGCTACGCAGCTCATCTCCAACATGGACATTGACGTGATC
CTAGGTGGAGGCCGAAAGTACATGTTTCGCATGGGAACCCCAGACCCTGAGTACCCAGATGACTACAGCC
AAGGTGGGACCAGGCTGGACGGGAAGAATCTGGTGCAGGAATGGCTGGCGAAGCGCCAGGGTGCCCGGTA
TGTGTGGAACCGCACTGAGCTCATGCAGGCTTCCCTGGACCCGTCTGTGACCCATCTCATGGGTCTCTTT
GAGCCTGGAGACATGAAATACGAGATCCACCGAGACTCCACACTGGACCCCTCCCTGATGGAGATGACAG
AGGCTGCCCTGCGCCTGCTGAGCAGGAACCCCCGCGGCTTCTTCCTCTTCGTGGAGGGTGGTCGCATCGA
CCATGGTCATCATGAAAGCAGGGCTTACCGGGCACTGACTGAGACGATCATGTTCGACGACGCCATTGAG
AGGGCGGGCCAGCTCACCAGCGAGGAGGACACGCTGAGCCTCGTCACTGCCGACCACTCCCACGTCTTCT
CCTTCGGAGGCTACCCCCTGCGAGGGAGCTCCATCTTCGGGCTGGCCCCTGGCAAGGCCCGGGACAGGAA
GGCCTACACGGTCCTCCTATACGGAAACGGTCCAGGCTATGTGCTCAAGGACGGCGCCCGGCCGGATGTT
ACCGAGAGCGAGAGCGGGAGCCCCGAGTATCGGCAGCAGTCAGCAGTGCCCCTGGACGAAGAGACCCACG
CAGGCGAGGACGTGGCGGTGTTCGCGCGCGGCCCGCAGGCGCACCTGGTTCACGGCGTGCAGGAGCAGAC
CTTCATAGCGCACGTCATGGCCTTCGCCGCCTGCCTGGAGCCCTACACCGCCTGCGACCTGGCGCCCCCC
GCCGGCACCACCGACGCCGCGCACCCGGGTTCTAGAGGAAGCACCTCCGGCGATAACGATTACAAGGATG
ATGATGATAAGGCCAGCGGCACCGGTCATCATCACCATCACCATTGAGTTTAAACCCGCTGATCAGCCTC
GACTGTGCCTTCTAAGGCCTGAGCTCGCTGATCAGCCTCGATCGAGGATCCAGACATGATAAGATACATT
GATGAGTTTGGACAAACCACAACTAGAATGCAGTGAAAAAAATGCTTTATTTGTGAAATTTGTGATGCTA
TTGCTTTATTTGTAACCATTATAAGCTGCAATAAACAAGTTAACAACAACAATTGCATTCATTTTATGTT
TCAGGTTCAGGGGGAGGTGTGGGAGGTTTTTTAAAGCAAGTAAAACCTCTACAAATGTGGTATGGCTGAT
TATGATCAGTCGACCTGCAGGCATGCAAGCTTGGCGTAATCATGGTCATAGCTGTTTCCTGTGTGAAATT
GTTATCCGCTCACAATTCCACACAACATACGAGCCGGAAGCATAAAGTGTAAAGCCTGGGGTGCCTAATG
AGTGAGCTAACTCACATTAATTGCGTTGCGCTCACTGCCCGCTTTCCAGTCGGGAAACCTGTCGTGCCAG
CTGCATTAATGAATCGGCCAACGCGCGGGGAGAGGCGGTTTGCGTATTGGGCGCTCTTCCGCTTCCTCGC
TCACTGACTCGCTGCGCTCGGTCGTTCGGCTGCGGCGAGCGGTATCAGCTCACTCAAAGGCGGTAATACG
GTTATCCACAGAATCAGGGGATAACGCAGGAAAGAACATGTGAGCAAAAGGCCAGCAAAAGGCCAGGAAC
CGTAAAAAGGCCGCGTTGCTGGCGTTTTTCCATAGGCTCCGCCCCCCTGACGAGCATCACAAAAATCGAC
GCTCAAGTCAGAGGTGGCGAAACCCGACAGGACTATAAAGATACCAGGCGTTTCCCCCTGGAAGCTCCCT
CGTGCGCTCTCCTGTTCCGACCCTGCCGCTTACCGGATACCTGTCCGCCTTTCTCCCTTCGGGAAGCGTG
GCGCTTTCTCATAGCTCACGCTGTAGGTATCTCAGTTCGGTGTAGGTCGTTCGCTCCAAGCTGGGCTGTG
TGCACGAACCCCCCGTTCAGCCCGACCGCTGCGCCTTATCCGGTAACTATCGTCTTGAGTCCAACCCGGT
AAGACACGACTTATCGCCACTGGCAGCAGCCACTGGTAACAGGATTAGCAGAGCGAGGTATGTAGGCGGT
GCTACAGAGTTCTTGAAGTGGTGGCCTAACTACGGCTACACTAGAAGAACAGTATTTGGTATCTGCGCTC
TGCTGAAGCCAGTTACCTTCGGAAAAAGAGTTGGTAGCTCTTGATCCGGCAAACAAACCACCGCTGGTAG
CGGTGGTTTTTTTGTTTGCAAGCAGCAGATTACGCGCAGAAAAAAAGGATCTCAAGAAGATCCTTTGATC
TTTTCTACGGGGTCTGACGCTCAGTGGAACGAAAACTCACGTTAAGGGATTTTGGTCATGAGATTATCAA
AAAGGATCTTCACCTAGATCCTTTTAAATTAAAAATGAAGTTTTAAATCAATCTAAAGTATATATGAGTA
AACTTGGTCTGACAGTTACCAATGCTTAATCAGTGAGGCACCTATCTCAGCGATCTGTCTATTTCGTTCA
TCCATAGTTGCCTGACTCCCCGTCGTGTAGATAACTACGATACGGGAGGGCTTACCATCTGGCCCCAGTG
CTGCAATGATACCGCGAGACCCACGCTCACCGGCTCCAGATTTATCAGCAATAAACCAGCCAGCCGGAAG
GGCCGAGCGCAGAAGTGGTCCTGCAACTTTATCCGCCTCCATCCAGTCTATTAATTGTTGCCGGGAAGCT
AGAGTAAGTAGTTCGCCAGTTAATAGTTTGCGCAACGTTGTTGCCATTGCTACAGGCATCGTGGTGTCAC
GCTCGTCGTTTGGTATGGCTTCATTCAGCTCCGGTTCCCAACGATCAAGGCGAGTTACATGATCCCCCAT
GTTGTGCAAAAAAGCGGTTAGCTCCTTCGGTCCTCCGATCGTTGTCAGAAGTAAGTTGGCCGCAGTGTTA
TCACTCATGGTTATGGCAGCACTGCATAATTCTCTTACTGTCATGCCATCCGTAAGATGCTTTTCTGTGA
CTGGTGAGTACTCAACCAAGTCATTCTGAGAATAGTGTATGCGGCGACCGAGTTGCTCTTGCCCGGCGTC
AATACGGGATAATACCGCGCCACATAGCAGAACTTTAAAAGTGCTCATCATTGGAAAACGTTCTTCGGGG
CGAAAACTCTCAAGGATCTTACCGCTGTTGAGATCCAGTTCGATGTAACCCACTCGTGCACCCAACTGAT
CTTCAGCATCTTTTACTTTCACCAGCGTTTCTGGGTGAGCAAAAACAGGAAGGCAAAATGCCGCAAAAAA
GGGAATAAGGGCGACACGGAAATGTTGAATACTCATACTCTTCCTTTTTCAATATTATTGAAGCATTTAT
CAGGGTTATTGTCTCATGAGCGGATACATATTTGAATGTATTTAGAAAAATAAACAAATAGGGGTTCCGC
GCACATTTCCCCGAAAAGTGCCACCTGACGTCTAAGAAACCATTATTATCATGACATTAACCTATAAAAA
TAGGCGTATCACGAGGCCCTTTCGTCTCGCGCGTTTCGGTGATGACGGTGAAAACCTCTGACACATGCAG
CTCCCGGAGACGGTCACAGCTTGTCTGTAAGCGGATGCCGGGAGCAGACAAGCCCGTCAGGGCGCGTCAG
CGGGTGTTGGCGGGTGTCGGGGCTGGCTTAACTATGCGGCATCAGAGCAGATTGTACTGAGAGTGCACCA
TATGCGGTGTGAAATACCGCACAGATGCGTAAGGAGAAAATACCGCATCAGGCGCCATTCGCCATTCAGG
CTGCGCAACTGTTGGGAAGGGCGATCGGTGCGGGCCTCTTCGCTATTACGCCAGCTGGCGAAAGGGGGAT
GTGCTGCAAGGCGATTAAGTTGGGTAACGCCAGGGTTTTCCCAGTCACGACGTT
Features (pLannotate 1.2.2; 19 found; start..end, strand, type, name):
     23..449     +  promoter       MT promoter: Drosophila metallothionein promoter
    467..520     +  sig_peptide    BiP signal sequence: Drosophila BiP signal sequence
    521..2419    +  CDS            BAM3 (fragment): BAME3_ARATH - Experimental evidence at protein level: Swiss-Prot protein existence level 1. Necessary for male gametophyte development, as well as ovule specification and function (PubMed:16367950). Required for the development of high-ordered vascular strands within the leaf and a correlated control of leaf shape, size and symmetry (PubMed:16367950). LRR-rich receptor-like kinase (LRR-RLK) involved in the perception of CLE45 peptide ligand which mediates root growth inhibition by repressing protophloem differentiation; this mechanism requires CRN (PubMed:23569225, PubMed:28607033, PubMed:2504
   2456..2635    +  CDS            Comp (fragment): COMP_RAT - Experimental evidence at protein level: Swiss-Prot protein existence level 1. May play a role in the structural integrity of cartilage via its interaction with other extracellular matrix proteins such as the collagens and fibronectin. Can mediate the interaction of chondrocytes with the cartilage extracellular matrix through interaction with cell surface integrin receptors. Could play a role in the pathogenesis of osteoarthritis. Potent suppressor of apoptosis in both primary chondrocytes and transformed cells. Suppresses apoptosis by blocking the activation of caspase-3 and by indu
   2623..4075    +  CDS            SEAP (fragment): secreted alkaline phosphatase from human placenta The natural enzyme has a C-terminal transmembrane sequence that is replaced by a GPI anchor.
   4112..4141    +  CDS            2xFLAG (fragment): two tandem FLAG® epitope tags
   4247..4381    -  polyA_signal   SV40 poly(A) signal: SV40 polyadenylation signal
   4404..4488    -  CDS            large T antigen (fragment): large T antigen from SV40 (simian virus 40)
   4488..4512    +  misc_feature   MCS (fragment): pUC18/19 multiple cloning site
   4549..4565    -  protein_bind   lac operator: The lac repressor binds to the lac operator to inhibit transcription in E. coli. This inhibition can be relieved by adding lactose or isopropyl-β-D-thiogalactopyranoside (IPTG). lac repressor encoded by lacI
   4573..4603    -  promoter       lac promoter: promoter for the E. coli lac operon
   4618..4639    -  protein_bind   CAP binding site: CAP binding activates transcription in the presence of cAMP. E. coli catabolite activator protein
   4652..4744    -  CDS            lacI (fragment): lac repressor; lacI; The lac repressor binds to the lac operator to inhibit transcription in E. coli. This inhibition can be relieved by adding lactose or isopropyl-β-D-thiogalactopyranoside (IPTG).
   4927..5515    -  rep_origin     ori: high-copy-number ColE1/pMB1/pBR322/pUC origin of replication
   5686..6546    -  CDS            AmpR: β-lactamase; bla; confers resistance to ampicillin, carbenicillin, and related antibiotics
   6547..6651    -  promoter       AmpR promoter: bla
   6746..6781    +  CDS            rop (fragment): Rop protein, which maintains plasmids at low copy number; rop
   6883..6982    +  misc_feature   bom (fragment): basis of mobility region from pBR322
   6988..21      -  CDS            lacZα (fragment) (across the origin): LacZα fragment of β-galactosidase; lacZ fragment
