[The description below was written by a language model from this plasmid's Addgene catalogue record and pLannotate feature annotations shown in this document.]
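Description:
BAM3 X078_pECIA14 is an insect-cell expression plasmid built on the pECIA14 backbone and designed for secreted protein production in Drosophila cell culture. It is maintained in E. coli as a high-copy plasmid through a ColE1/pUC-type origin and selected with ampicillin via the β-lactamase gene. The remaining bacterial elements annotated in the roughly 7.1 kb sequence (lac promoter/operator, and fragments of lacZα, lacI, rop and bom) are remnants of the parental cloning vector rather than functional parts of the payload.

The expression cassette is driven by the copper-inducible Drosophila metallothionein promoter, so expression is switched on with copper sulfate. A Drosophila BiP signal sequence directs the product into the secretory pathway. It is followed in frame by the extracellular domain of the Arabidopsis thaliana leucine-rich repeat receptor kinase BAM3 (BARELY ANY MERISTEM 3, AT4G20270), inserted by ligation-independent cloning. The ectodomain is fused at its C-terminus to the pentamerising coiled-coil helix of rat COMP, human placental alkaline phosphatase, a FLAG epitope and, according to the depositor, a hexahistidine tag (not separately annotated in the feature table). An SV40 polyadenylation signal lies downstream of the fusion, annotated on the opposite strand.

The COMP helix assembles the secreted protein into pentamers, which raises avidity for weak extracellular interactions, and the alkaline phosphatase provides an enzymatic readout of binding. The construct serves as the "prey" in a pairwise extracellular interaction assay and is meant to be used with the matching bait vector BAM3 X078_pECIA2. It belongs to a collection made to map interactions among the extracellular domains of Arabidopsis LRR receptor kinases.
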