Addgene plasmid #114906: BAM3 X078_pECIA14
Purpose: Prey vector BAM3 X078_pECIA14 should be used with bait vector BAM3 X078_pECIA2.
Depositing lab: Youssef Belkhadir. Depositing organization: Gregor Mendel Institute of Molecular Plant Biology. Publication: An extracellular network of Arabidopsis leucine-rich repeat receptor kinases. Smakowska-Luzan E, Mott GA, Parys K, Stegmann M, Howton TC, Layeghifard M, Neuhold J, Lehner A, Kong J, Grunwald K, Weinberger N, Satbhai SB, Mayer D, Busch W, Madalinski M, Stolt-Bergner P, Provart NJ, Mukhtar MS, Zipfel C, Desveaux D, Guttman DS, Belkhadir Y. Nature. 2018 Jan 18;553(7688):342-346. doi: 10.1038/nature25184. Epub 2018 Jan 10. PubMed 29320478.
Backbone
  Vector backbone: pECIA14
  Backbone manufacturer: Chris Garcia (Addgene plasmid # 47051)
  Vector type: Insect Expression
Growth in bacteria
  Bacterial resistance: Ampicillin, 100 μg/mL
  Growth temperature: 37°C
  Growth strain: DH5alpha
  Copy number: High Copy
Gene/Insert
  Gene/Insert name: AT4G20270
  Species: A. thaliana (mustard weed)
  Entrez Gene: BAM3 (a.k.a. AT4G20270, BARELY ANY MERISTEM 3, F1C12.190, F1C12_190)
  Promoter: Metallothionein (Copper-Inducible)
  Cloning method: Ligation Independent Cloning
Terms and licenses: Academic/Nonprofit Terms; Industry Terms: Not Available to Industry
Depositor comments: Plasmid for secreted expression in Drosophila cell culture by induction via CuSO4. Insert is an extracellular domain of indicated LRR-RK, C-terminally tagged with Pentameric rat COMP helix, Alkaline Phosphatase (human, placental), Flag, and hexahistidine tags. Insert Protein Sequence: SLISPLNLSLIRQANVLISLKQSFDSYDPSLDSWNIPNFNSLCSWTGVSCDNLNQSITRLDLSNLNISGTISPEISRLSPSLVFLDISSNSFSGELPKEIYELSGLEVLNISSNVFEGELETRGFSQMTQLVTLDAYDNSFNGSLPLSLTTLTRLEHLDLGGNYFDGEIPRSYGSFLSLKFLSLSGNDLRGRIPNELANITTLVQLYLGYYNDYRGGIPADFGRLINLVHLDLANCSLKGSIPAELGNLKNLEVLFLQTNELTGSVPRELGNMTSLKTLDLSNNFLEGEIPLELSGLQKLQLFNLFFNRLHGEIPEFVSELPDLQILKLWHNNFTGKIPSKLGSNGNLIEIDLSTNKLTGLIPESLCFGRRLKILILFNNFLFGPLPEDLGQCEPLWRFRLGQNFLTSKLPKGLIYLPNLSLLELQNNFLTGEIPEEEAGNAQFSSLTQINLSNNRLSGPIPGSIRNLRSLQILLLGANRLSGQIPGEIGSLKSLLKIDMSRNNFSGKFPPEFGDCMSLTYLDLSHNQISGQIPVQISQIRILNYLNVSWNSFNQSLPNELGYMKSLTSADFSHNNFSGSVPTSGQFSYFNNTSFLGNPFLCGFSSNPCNGSQNQSQSQLLNQNNARSRGEIS
How to cite: BAM3 X078_pECIA14 was a gift from Youssef Belkhadir (Addgene plasmid # 114906 ; http://n2t.net/addgene:114906 ; RRID:Addgene_114906)
